Addgene plasmid #52697: OpLac1
Purpose: KIlac with a codon optimized lacZ using preferred codon at every position
Depositing lab: Tanja Kortemme. Depositing organization: University of California, San Francisco (UCSF). Publication: Cost-benefit tradeoffs in engineered lac operons. Eames M, Kortemme T. Science. 2012 May 18;336(6083):911-5. doi: 10.1126/science.1219083. PubMed 22605776.
Backbone
  Vector backbone: na
Growth in bacteria
  Bacterial resistance: None
  Growth temperature: 37°C
  Growth strain: na
  Copy number: Unknown
Gene/Insert
  Gene/Insert name: OpLac1 strain
  Cloning method: Unknown
  Sequencing primers: 5′ na
Terms and licenses: Academic/Nonprofit Terms; Industry Terms: Not Available to Industry
Depositor comments: The sequence Oplac1 was synthesized using preferred codons at every position (GENEART), thus optimizing the codon adaptation index.
How to cite: OpLac1 was a gift from Tanja Kortemme (Addgene plasmid # 52697)
