[The description below was written by a language model from this plasmid's Addgene catalogue record.]
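Description:
OpLac1 is catalogued as a plasmid entry, but the record indicates it is better understood as an engineered bacterial strain: the insert is named "OpLac1 strain", no vector backbone is given, the bacterial resistance is listed as none, and the growth strain, copy number and cloning method are not stated. No origin of replication, selectable marker or feature table is provided, so nothing can be said from the record about how the modified sequence is maintained. The stated purpose describes it as "KIlac" carrying a modified lacZ, which suggests a variant of a parental lac operon construct or strain of that name, though the record does not define KIlac or state the host species.

The defining feature is a codon-optimized lacZ, the gene encoding beta-galactosidase, the enzyme of the lac operon that cleaves lactose. According to the depositor comments, the OpLac1 sequence was produced by commercial gene synthesis using the preferred codon at every position, thereby maximizing the codon adaptation index. The encoded protein would be expected to be unchanged, with only synonymous codon usage differing from the parental version. The promoter and other regulatory elements driving lacZ are not described.

The associated work concerns cost-benefit tradeoffs in engineered lac operons, so OpLac1 most plausibly serves as one member of a set of lac variants for comparing how altered codon usage, and hence translation of lacZ, affects the burden and benefit of lac expression. The record restricts distribution to academic and nonprofit users.
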