>Addgene plasmid #52697 | OpLac1 | depositor partial sequence | sequence record 82052 | OpLac1
ATGACCATGATTACCGATAGCCTGGCCGTGGTGCTGCAGCGTCGTGATTGGGAAAATCCGGGCGTGACGC
AGCTGAATCGTCTGGCCGCGCATCCGCCGTTTGCGAGCTGGCGTAACAGCGAAGAAGCGCGTACCGATCG
TCCGAGCCAGCAGCTGCGTAGCCTGAACGGCGAATGGCGTTTTGCGTGGTTTCCGGCACCGGAGGCGGTT
CCGGAAAGCTGGCTGGAATGCGATCTGCCGGAAGCGGATACCGTGGTGGTGCCGAGCAACTGGCAGATGC
ATGGCTATGATGCGCCGATTTATACCAACGTGACCTATCCGATTACCGTGAATCCGCCGTTCGTGCCGAC
CGAAAATCCGACCGGCTGCTATAGCCTGACCTTTAACGTGGATGAATCTTGGCTGCAGGAAGGCCAGACC
CGTATTATTTTTGATGGCGTGAACAGCGCGTTTCATCTGTGGTGCAATGGCCGCTGGGTGGGCTATGGCC
AGGATAGCCGTCTGCCGAGCGAATTTGATCTGAGCGCGTTTCTGCGTGCGGGCGAAAACCGTCTGGCCGT
GATGGTGCTGCGTTGGTCTGATGGCAGCTATCTGGAAGATCAGGATATGTGGCGTATGAGCGGCATTTTT
CGTGATGTGAGCCTGCTGCATAAACCGACCACCCAGATTAGCGATTTTCATGTGGCGACCCGTTTTAACG
ATGATTTTAGCCGTGCGGTGCTGGAAGCGGAAGTGCAGATGTGCGGCGAACTGCGTGATTATCTGCGTGT
GACCGTGAGCCTGTGGCAGGGCGAAACGCAGGTTGCGTCTGGCACCGCGCCGTTTGGCGGCGAAATTATT
GATGAACGTGGCGGCTATGCGGATCGTGTGACCCTGCGTCTGAACGTGGAAAATCCGAAACTGTGGAGCG
CGGAAATTCCGAACCTGTATCGTGCGGTGGTGGAACTGCATACCGCGGATGGCACCCTGATTGAAGCGGA
AGCGTGTGATGTGGGCTTTCGTGAAGTGCGTATTGAAAACGGCCTGCTGCTGCTGAACGGCAAACCGCTG
CTGATTCGTGGCGTGAACCGTCATGAACATCATCCGCTGCATGGCCAGGTGATGGATGAACAGACCATGG
TGCAGGATATTCTGCTGATGAAACAGAACAACTTTAACGCGGTGCGTTGCAGCCATTATCCGAACCATCC
GCTGTGGTATACCCTGTGCGATCGTTATGGCCTGTATGTGGTGGATGAAGCGAACATTGAAACCCATGGC
ATGGTGCCGATGAACCGTCTGACCGATGATCCGCGTTGGCTGCCGGCCATGAGCGAACGTGTGACCCGTA
TGGTGCAGCGTGATCGTAACCATCCGAGCGTGATTATTTGGAGCCTGGGCAACGAAAGCGGCCATGGCGC
GAACCATGATGCGCTGTATCGTTGGATTAAAAGCGTGGATCCGAGCCGTCCGGTGCAGTATGAAGGCGGC
GGTGCGGATACCACCGCGACCGATATTATTTGCCCGATGTATGCGCGTGTGGATGAAGATCAGCCGTTTC
CGGCGGTGCCGAAATGGTCTATTAAAAAATGGCTGTCTCTGCCGGGCGAAACGCGTCCGCTGATTCTGTG
CGAATATGCGCATGCCATGGGCAACAGCCTGGGCGGCTTTGCGAAATATTGGCAGGCGTTTCGTCAGTAT
CCGCGTCTGCAGGGCGGCTTTGTGTGGGATTGGGTGGATCAGAGCCTGATCAAATATGATGAAAACGGCA
ATCCGTGGAGCGCGTATGGCGGCGATTTTGGCGATACCCCGAACGATCGTCAGTTTTGCATGAACGGCCT
GGTGTTTGCGGATCGTACCCCGCATCCGGCGCTGACCGAAGCGAAACATCAGCAGCAGTTTTTTCAGTTT
CGTCTGAGCGGCCAGACCATTGAAGTGACCAGCGAATACCTGTTTCGTCATAGCGATAACGAACTGCTGC
ATTGGATGGTGGCGCTGGATGGTAAACCGTTAGCATCTGGCGAAGTGCCGCTGGATGTTGCGCCGCAGGG
CAAACAGCTGATTGAACTGCCGGAACTGCCGCAGCCGGAAAGCGCGGGTCAGCTGTGGCTGACCGTGCGT
GTGGTGCAGCCGAATGCGACCGCGTGGAGCGAAGCGGGCCATATTAGCGCGTGGCAGCAGTGGCGTCTGG
CCGAAAACCTGAGCGTTACCCTGCCGGCAGCGAGCCATGCGATTCCGCATCTGACCACCTCTGAAATGGA
TTTTTGCATCGAACTGGGCAACAAACGTTGGCAGTTTAACCGTCAGAGCGGCTTTCTGAGCCAGATGTGG
ATTGGCGATAAAAAACAGCTGCTGACCCCGCTGCGTGATCAGTTTACCCGTGCGCCGCTGGATAACGATA
TTGGCGTGAGCGAAGCGACCCGTATTGATCCGAACGCGTGGGTGGAACGTTGGAAAGCGGCCGGTCATTA
TCAGGCGGAAGCGGCGCTGCTGCAGTGTACCGCGGATACCCTGGCCGATGCGGTGCTGATTACCACCGCC
CATGCGTGGCAGCATCAGGGCAAAACGCTGTTTATTAGCCGTAAAACCTATCGTATTGATGGCAGCGGCC
AGATGGCGATTACCGTGGATGTGGAAGTGGCGAGCGATACCCCGCACCCGGCACGTATTGGCCTGAACTG
CCAGCTGGCCCAGGTGGCGGAACGTGTGAACTGGCTGGGCCTGGGCCCGCAGGAAAACTATCCGGATCGT
CTGACCGCGGCGTGCTTTGATCGTTGGGATCTGCCGCTGTCTGATATGTATACCCCGTATGTGTTTCCGA
GCGAAAACGGTCTGCGTTGCGGCACCCGTGAACTGAACTATGGCCCGCATCAGTGGCGTGGCGATTTTCA
GTTTAACATCAGCCGTTATAGCCAGCAGCAGCTGATGGAAACCAGCCATCGTCATCTGCTGCATGCGGAA
GAAGGCACCTGGCTGAACATTGATGGCTTTCATATGGGCATTGGCGGTGATGATTCTTGGAGCCCGAGCG
TGAGCGCGGAATTTCAGCTGTCTGCGGGCCGTTATCATTATCAGCTGGTGTGGTGCCAGAAATAA
